>Addgene plasmid #196219 | pAAV.CAG.FLEX.iGluSnFR3.v857.PDGFR | addgene full sequence | sequence record 405480 | Addgene NGS Result
AGCGCCCAATACGCAAACCGCCTCTCCCCGCGCGTTGGCCGATTCATTAATGCAGCTGCGCGCTCGCTCG
CTCACTGAGGCCGCCCGGGCAAAGCCCGGGCGTCGGGCGACCTTTGGTCGCCCGGCCTCAGTGAGCGAGC
GAGCGCGCAGAGAGGGAGTGGCCAACTCCATCACTAGGGGTTCCTTGTAGTTAATGATTAACCCGCCATG
CTACTTATCTACGTAGCCATGCTCTAGGAAGATCCTTATCGATTTTACCACATTTGTAGAGGTTTTACTT
GCTTTAAAAAACCTCCCACATCTCCCCCTGAACCTGAAACATAAAATGAATGCAATTGTTGTTGTTAACT
TGTTTATTGCAGCTTATAATGGTTACAAATAAAGCAATAGCATCACAAATTTCACAAATAAAGCATTTTT
TTCACTGCATTCTAGTTGTGGTTTGTCCAAACTCATCAATGTATCTTATCATGTCTGCTCGAAGCGGCCG
CCCGGGTCGACGGTATCGATGCGGGGAGGCGGCCCAAAGGGAGATCCGACTCGTCTGAGGGCGAAGGCGA
AGACGCGGAAGAGGCCGCAGAGCCGGCAGCAGGCCGCGGGAAGGAAGGTCCGCTGGATTGAGGGCCGAAG
GGACGTAGCAGAAGGACGTCCCGCGCAGAATCCAGGTGGCAACACAGGCGAGCAGCCAAGGAAAGGACGA
TGATTTCCCCGACAACACCACGGAATTGTCAGTGCCCAACAGCCGAGCCCCTGTCCAGCAGCGGGCAAGG
CAGGCGGCGATGAGTTCCGCCGTGGCAATAGGGAGGGGGAAAGCGAAAGTCCCGGAAAGGAGCTGACAGG
TGGTGGCAATGCCCCAACCAGTGGGGGTTGCGTCAGCAAACACAGTGCACACCACGCCACGTTGCCTGAC
AACGGGCCACAACTCCTCATAAAGAGACAGCAACCAGGATTTATACAAGGAGGAGAAAATGAAAGCCATA
CGGGAAGCAATAGCATGATACAAAGGCATTAAAGCAGCGTATCCACATAGCGTAAAAGGAGCAACATAGT
TAAGAATACCAGTCAATCTTTCACAAATTTTGTAATCCAGAGGTTGATTATCGATAAGCTAATTCGAACC
TCTTCGAGGGACATAACTTCGTATAATGTATGCTATACGAAGTTATGGGTCGATGGTGAGATCTGGACTA
GAGGGTCGATGGTGATGCTTGGATCAAAATAGGAAGAATCCCAATGATAACTTCGTATAAAGTATCCTAT
ACGAAGTTATGGATCCCGCCACCATGGAGACAGACACACTCCTGCTATGGGTACTGCTGCTCTGGGTTCC
AGGTTCCACTGGTGACAGATCTGGGTCCGCCGCCGGAAGTACTCTTGATAAGATCGCTAAAAATGGTGTA
ATTGTTGTCGGCCACCGAGACTCTTCTGTGCCATTCAGCTATTATGATTCTCAACACAAAGTGGTGGGCT
ATTCACAAGAGTATTCTAACGCCATTGTTGAAGCAGTTAAGAAGAAGTTGAATAAACCAGACCTTCAAGT
AAAACTCATTCCTATAACATCCCAAAACCGCATACCTCTCTTGCAAAACGGCACTTACGATTTCGAGTGT
GGGAGCACTACTAATAATGTCGAACGCCAGAAACAAGCCGCATTCTCCGACACCATCTTCGTGGTGGGCA
CTCGACTGTTGACAAAGAAAGGCGGTGATATTAAGGATTTCGCAAATCTGAAGGATAAGGCAGTCGTGGT
CACCAGCGGGACCACCTCAGAAGTACTCCTTAATAAACTCAATGAAGAACAAAAGATGAATATGCGAATC
ATCTCTGCTAAGGACCACGGTGACTCTTTTCGCACATTGGAAAGTGGGCGCGCCGTAGCATTTATGATGG
ACGACTCTCTGCTCGCTGGCGAGCGCGCCAAAGCCAAAAAACCAGACGACTGGGAAATTGTAGGTAAACC
TCAAAGCCAAGAGGCATATGGCTGCATGTTGAGAAAAGATGACCCCCAATTCAAGAAACTGATGGACGAC
ACTATAGCTCAGGTCCAGACTTCAGGGGAAGCTGAGAAGTGGTTTGATAAATGGTTCAAGAACCCAATCT
TGGTAAATCATACCGTTTATATTACCGCTGACAAACAAAAGAATGGGATAAAGGCAAATTTCAAGATTCA
CCATAACGTAGAGGATGGAAGCGTGCAGTTGGCAGACCATTATCAACAGAATACCCCTATTGGCGACGGA
CCCGTGCTCCTCCCTGACAACCACTACTTGTCCTATCAAAGTGTTCTCTCAAAGGACCCCAATGAGAAGC
GAGACCACATGGTACTTCTCGAATTCGTTACCGCCACCGGGAATTCACTTGGCATGGATGAATTGTATAA
GGGGGGTACTGGCGGCAGCATGTCCAAGGGTGAGGAGCTTTTTACCGGAGTAGTACCAATTCTCGTTGAA
CTTGACGGAGACGTCAACGGGCACAAGTTTAGCGTACGAGGTGAGGGGGAGGGTGATGCAACCAACGGTA
AACTTACTCTCAAATTCATATGCACTACCGGAAAGCTGCCAGTACCTTGGCCAACACTGGTCACTACCCT
CTCCTATGGCGTTCAATGTTTTGCTCGATACCCTGACCACATGAAACAGCATGACTTCTTTAAATCAGCC
ATGCCTGAAGGGTATGTCCAGGAGCGGACTATATCATTTAAAGACGATGGAACCTATAAGACTCGGGCTG
AAGTGAAGCTCGAGGGTGACACATTGGTTAATCGGATCGAGCTTAAGGGCATAGATTTTAAAGAAGATGG
TAATATTCTTGGCCACAAATTGGAGTACAATTTTAATAATCCTTTGAACATGAACTTTGAGCTCTCCGAT
GAAATGAAGGCACTCTTTAAAGAGCCAAACGACAAAGCTCTGAAACTGCAGGTCGACGAACAAAAACTCA
TCTCAGAAGAGGATCTGAATGCTGTGGGCCAGGACACGCAGGAGGTCATCGTGGTGCCACACTCCTTGCC
CTTTAAGGTGGTGGTGATCTCAGCCATCCTGGCCCTGGTGGTGCTCACCATCATCTCCCTTATCATCCTC
ATCATGCTTTGGCAGAAGAAGCCACGTTAGAAGCTTGCTAGTATAACTTCGTATAGCATACATTATACGA
AGTTATGGGTCGATGGTGATGCTTGGCAATTCGGGTCGATGGTGAAGCATTGGTCTTCCTATTTTGATAT
AACTTCGTATAGGATACTTTATACGAAGTTATGGGGATGATCCAATTCTTTGCCAAAATGATGAGACAGC
ACAATAACCAGCACGTTGCCCAGGAGCTGTAGGAAAAAGAAGAAGGCATGAACATGGTTAGCAGAGGCTC
TAGAGCCGCCGGTCACACGCCAGAAGCCGAACCCCGCCCTGCCCCGTCCCCCCCGAAGGCAGCCGTCCCC
CCGCGGACAGCCCCGAGCCGCTCCCCCCGCACAAAGGGCCCTCCCGGAGCCCCTCAAGGCTTTCACGCAG
CCACAGAAAAGAAACAAGCCGTCATTAAACCAAGCGCTAATTACAGCCCGGAGGAGAAGGGCCGTCCCGC
CCGCTCACCTGTGGGAGTAACGCGGTCAGTCAGAGCCGGGGCGGGCGGCGCGAGGCGGCGGCGGAGCGGG
GCACGGGGCGAAGGCAGCGCGCAGCGACTCCCGCCCGCCGCGCGCTTCGCTTTTTATAGGGCCGCCGCCG
CCGCCGCCTCGCCATAAAAGGAAACTTTCGGAGCGCGCCGCTCTGATTGGCTGCCGCCGCACCTCTCCGC
CTCGCCCCGCCCCGCCCCTCGCCCCGCCCCGCCCCGCCTGGCGCGCGCCCCCCCCCCCCCCCCGCCCCCA
TCGCTGCACAAAATAATTAAAAAATAAATAAATACAAAATTGGGGGTGGGGAGGGGGGGGAGATGGGGAG
AGTGAAGCAGAACGTGGGGCTCACCTCGACCATGGTAATAGCGATGACTAATACGTAGATGTACTGCCAA
GTAGGAAAGTCCCATAAGGTCATGTACTGGGCATAATGCCAGGCGGGCCATTTACCGTCATTGACGTCAA
TAGGGGGCGTACTTGGCATATGATACACTTGATGTACTGCCAAGTGGGCAGTTTACCGTAAATACTCCAC
CCATTGACGTCAATGGAAAGTCCCTATTGGCGTTACTATGGGAACATACGTCATTATTGACGTCAATGGT
ACTCTTCCTAGAGCATGGCTACGTAGATAAGTAGCATGGCGGGTTAATCATTAACTACAAGGAACCCCTA
GTGATGGAGTTGGCCACTCCCTCTCTGCGCGCTCGCTCGCTCACTGAGGCCGGGCGACCAAAGGTCGCCC
GACGCCCGGGCTTTGCCCGGGCGGCCTCAGTGAGCGAGCGAGCGCGCAGCTGGCGTAATAGCGAAGAGGC
CCGCACCGATCGCCCTTCCCAACAGTTGCGCAGCCTGAATGGCGAATGGG
[124 nt withheld, positions 4461-4584]
C
[91 nt withheld, positions 4586-4676]
A
[49 nt withheld, positions 4678-4726]
CCTTTGACGTTGGAGTCCACGTTCTTT
[37 nt withheld, positions 4754-4790]
ACCCTATCTCGGTCTATTCTTTTGATTTATAAGGGATTTTGCCGATTTCGGCCTATTGGTTAAAAAATGA
GCTGATTTAACAAAAATTTAACGCGAATTTTAACAAAATATTAACGCTTACAATTTAGGTGGCACTTTTC
GGGGAAATGTGCGCGGAACCCCTATTTGTTTATTTTTCTAAATACATTCAAATATGTATCCGCTCATGAG
ACAATAACCCTGATAAATGCTTCAATAATATTGAAAAAGGAAGAGTATGAGTATTCAACATTTCCGTGTC
GCCCTTATTCCCTTTTTTGCGGCATTTTGCCTTCCTGTTTTTGCTCACCCAGAAACGCTGGTGAAAGTAA
AAGATGCTGAAGATCAGTTGGGTGCACGAGTGGGTTACATCGAACTGGATCTCAACAGCGGTAAGATCCT
TGAGAGTTTTCGCCCCGAAGAACGTTTTCCAATGATGAGCACTTTTAAAGTTCTGCTATGTGGCGCGGTA
TTATCCCGTATTGACGCCGGGCAAGAGCAACTCGGTCGCCGCATACACTATTCTCAGAATGACTTGGTTG
AGTACTCACCAGTCACAGAAAAGCATCTTACGGATGGCATGACAGTAAGAGAATTATGCAGTGCTGCCAT
AACCATGAGTGATAACACTGCGGCCAACTTACTTCTGACAACGATCGGAGGACCGAAGGAGCTAACCGCT
TTTTTGCACAACATGGGGGATCATGTAACTCGCCTTGATCGTTGGGAACCGGAGCTGAATGAAGCCATAC
CAAACGACGAGCGTGACACCACGATGCCTGTAGCAATGGCAACAACGTTGCGCAAACTATTAACTGGCGA
ACTACTTACTCTAGCTTCCCGGCAACAATTAATAGACTGGATGGAGGCGGATAAAGTTGCAGGACCACTT
CTGCGCTCGGCCCTTCCGGCTGGCTGGTTTATTGCTGATAAATCTGGAGCCGGTGAGCGTGGGTCTCGCG
GTATCATTGCAGCACTGGGGCCAGATGGTAAGCCCTCCCGTATCGTAGTTATCTACACGACGGGGAGTCA
GGCAACTATGGATGAACGAAATAGACAGATCGCTGAGATAGGTGCCTCACTGATTAAGCATTGGTAACTG
TCAGACCAAGTTTACTCATATATACTTTAGATTGATTTAAAACTTCATTTTTAATTTAAAAGGATCTAGG
TGAAGATCCTTTTTGATAATCTCATGACCAAAATCCCTTAACGTGAGTTTTCGTTCCACTGAGCGTCAGA
CCCCGTAGAAAAGATCAAAGGATCTTCTTGAGATCCTTTTTTTCTGCGCGTAATCTGCTGCTTGCAAACA
AAAAAACCACCGCTACCAGCGGTGGTTTGTTTGCCGGATCAAGAGCTACCAACTCTTTTTCCGAAGGTAA
CTGGCTTCAGCAGAGCGCAGATACCAAATACTGTTCTTCTAGTGTAGCCGTAGTTAGGCCACCACTTCAA
GAACTCTGTAGCACCGCCTACATACCTCGCTCTGCTAATCCTGTTACCAGTGGCTGCTGCCAGTGGCGAT
AAGTCGTGTCTTACCGGGTTGGACTCAAGACGATAGTTACCGGATAAGGCGCAGCGGTCGGGCTGAACGG
GGGGTTCGTGCACACAGCCCAGCTTGGAGCGAACGACCTACACCGAACTGAGATACCTACAGCGTGAGCT
ATGAGAAAGCGCCACGCTTCCCGAAGGGAGAAAGGCGGACAGGTATCCGGTAAGCGGCAGGGTCGGAACA
GGAGAGCGCACGAGGGAGCTTCCAGGGGGAAACGCCTGGTATCTTTATAGTCCTGTCGGGTTTCGCCACC
TCTGACTTGAGCGTCGATTTTTGTGATGCTCGTCAGGGGGGCGGAGCCTATGGAAAAACGCCAGCAACGC
GGCCTTTTTACGGTTCCTGGCCTTTTGCTGGCCTTTTGCTCACATGTTCTTTCCTGCGTTATCCCCTGAT
TCTGTGGATAACCGTATTACCGCCTTTGAGTGAGCTGATACCGCTCGCCGCAGCCGAACGACCGAGCGCA
GCGAGTCAGTGAGCGAGGAAGCGGAAG
Features (pLannotate 1.2.2; 24 found; start..end, strand, type, name):
      2..58      +  CDS            lacI (fragment): lac repressor; lacI; The lac repressor binds to the lac operator to inhibit transcription in E. coli. This inhibition can be relieved by adding lactose or isopropyl-β-D-thiogalactopyranoside (IPTG).
     52..185     -  repeat_region  AAV2 ITR: inverted terminal repeat of adeno-associated virus serotype 2 inverted
    256..324     +  CDS            large T antigen (fragment): large T antigen from SV40 (simian virus 40)
    347..468     +  polyA_signal   SV40 poly(A) signal: SV40 polyadenylation signal
    511..1099    -  misc_feature   WPRE: woodchuck hepatitis virus posttranscriptional regulatory element
   1133..1166    -  protein_bind   loxP: Cre-mediated recombination occurs in the 8-bp core sequence (GCATACAT). Cre recombinase
   1237..1270    -  protein_bind   lox2272: Cre-mediated recombination occurs in the 8-bp core sequence (GGATACTT). lox2272 sites are compatible with each other, but incompatible with loxP or loxN sites (Lee and Saito, 1988). Cre recombinase
   1284..1346    +  sig_peptide    Igκ leader: leader sequence from mouse immunoglobulin κ light chain
   1344..2099    +  CDS            gltI (fragment): GLTI_ECOLI - Also known as ybeJ, yzzK. Experimental evidence at protein level: Swiss-Prot protein existence level 1. Part of the ABC transporter complex GltIJKL involved in glutamate and aspartate uptake. Binds to both glutamate and aspartate. From Escherichia coli (strain K12).
   2115..2831    +  CDS            cEGFP: cEGFP is a basic (constitutively fluorescent) green fluorescent protein published in 2008, derived from Aequorea victoria.
   2844..2912    +  CDS            gltI (fragment): GLTI_ECOLI - Also known as ybeJ, yzzK. Experimental evidence at protein level: Swiss-Prot protein existence level 1. Part of the ABC transporter complex GltIJKL involved in glutamate and aspartate uptake. Binds to both glutamate and aspartate. From Escherichia coli (strain K12).
   2961..3107    +  CDS            PDGFRβ TM domain: transmembrane domain from platelet derived growth factor receptor beta
   3123..3156    +  protein_bind   loxP: Cre-mediated recombination occurs in the 8-bp core sequence (GCATACAT). Cre recombinase
   3219..3252    +  protein_bind   lox2272: Cre-mediated recombination occurs in the 8-bp core sequence (GGATACTT). lox2272 sites are compatible with each other, but incompatible with loxP or loxN sites (Lee and Saito, 1988). Cre recombinase
   3317..3447    -  intron         chimeric intron (fragment): chimera between introns from chicken β-actin and rabbit β-globin
   3536..3671    -  intron         hybrid intron (fragment): hybrid between chicken β-actin (CBA) and minute virus of mice (MMV) introns (Gray et al., 2011)
   3672..3949    -  promoter       chicken β-actin promoter: No description available
   3951..4199    -  enhancer       CMV enhancer (fragment): human cytomegalovirus immediate early enhancer
   4260..4392    +  repeat_region  AAV2 ITR (fragment): inverted terminal repeat of adeno-associated virus serotype 2 inverted
   4387..4456    +  CDS            lacZα (fragment): LacZα fragment of β-galactosidase; lacZ fragment
   4461..4889    +  rep_origin     f1 ori (sequence partly withheld): f1 bacteriophage origin of replication; arrow indicates direction of (+) strand synthesis
   4942..5046    +  promoter       AmpR promoter: bla
   5047..5907    +  CDS            AmpR: β-lactamase; bla; confers resistance to ampicillin, carbenicillin, and related antibiotics
   6078..6666    +  rep_origin     ori: high-copy-number ColE1/pMB1/pBR322/pUC origin of replication
