[The description below was written by a language model from this plasmid's Addgene catalogue record and pLannotate feature annotations shown in this document.]
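Description:
pAAV.CAG.FLEX.iGluSnFR3.v857.PDGFR is an adeno-associated virus transfer plasmid for Cre-dependent mammalian expression of a third-generation genetically encoded fluorescent glutamate indicator, variant 857. It is maintained in E. coli through a high-copy ColE1/pUC-type origin with ampicillin selection (AmpR/β-lactamase), and it also carries an f1 phage origin. Two AAV2 inverted terminal repeats flank the expression cassette and allow it to be packaged into recombinant AAV particles. The catalogue lists a total size of about 6.5 kb, whereas the sequenced record underlying the feature table is about 6.8 kb; the record does not explain the difference.

Between the ITRs, a CAG-type promoter (CMV enhancer, chicken β-actin promoter and a chimeric/hybrid intron) drives transcription, with a WPRE to enhance transcript stability and expression and an SV40 polyadenylation signal. The sensor coding sequence sits on the opposite strand to the promoter, bracketed by paired loxP and lox2272 sites in the FLEX (double-inverted) arrangement. Without Cre the open reading frame is antisense and not expressed. Cre recombination inverts it and locks it in the sense orientation, which restricts expression to Cre-expressing cells.

The sensor consists of an Igκ leader for secretion, the E. coli glutamate/aspartate-binding protein GltI interrupted by a GFP-derived fluorescent domain (annotated as cEGFP), and a C-terminal PDGFRβ transmembrane domain that anchors and displays it on the cell surface. A Myc epitope tag is listed in the catalogue but is not annotated in the table. Glutamate binding alters fluorescence, so the construct is used to image extracellular glutamate and synaptic transmission in genetically defined cell populations, for example in mice or rats.
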