Addgene plasmid #196219: pAAV.CAG.FLEX.iGluSnFR3.v857.PDGFR
Purpose: Fluorescent reporter for glutamate, third generation, variant 857 in PDGFR backbone. iGluSnFR3.v857.PDGFR
Depositing lab: Kaspar Podgorski. Publication: Glutamate indicators with improved activation kinetics and localization for imaging synaptic transmission. Aggarwal A, Liu R, Chen Y, Ralowicz AJ, Bergerson SJ, Tomaska F, Mohar B, Hanson TL, Hasseman JP, Reep D, Tsegaye G, Yao P, Ji X, Kloos M, Walpita D, Patel R, Mohr MA, Tillberg PW, Looger LL, Marvin JS, Hoppa MB, Konnerth A, Kleinfeld D, Schreiter ER, Podgorski K. Nat Methods. 2023 May 4. doi: 10.1038/s41592-023-01863-6. PubMed 37142767.
Backbone
  Vector backbone: pAAV CAG.FLEX
  Backbone size w/o insert (bp): 4700
  Total vector size (bp): 6538
  Vector type: Mammalian Expression, Mouse Targeting, AAV, Cre/Lox, Synthetic Biology
Growth in bacteria
  Bacterial resistance: Ampicillin, 100 μg/mL
  Growth temperature: 30°C
  Growth strain: NEB Stable
  Copy number: High Copy
Gene/Insert
  Gene/Insert name: pAAV CAG FLEX iGluSnFR3 v857.PDGFR (alt names: iGluSnFR3 v857.PDGFR; iGluSnFR3 556dot857.PDGFR; v857.PDGFR)
  Species: M. musculus (mouse), R. norvegicus (rat), Synthetic
  Insert size (bp): 1821
  Tag / fusion protein: IgK-chain (N terminal on insert); Myc epi tag (C terminal on insert); PDGFR TM Domain (C terminal on insert)
Terms and licenses: Academic/Nonprofit Terms; Industry Terms: Not Available to Industry
How to cite: pAAV.CAG.FLEX.iGluSnFR3.v857.PDGFR was a gift from Kaspar Podgorski (Addgene plasmid # 196219 ; http://n2t.net/addgene:196219 ; RRID:Addgene_196219) For viral preps, please replace (Addgene plasmid # 196219) in the above sentence with: (Addgene viral prep # 196219-AAV2)
